Addgene plasmid #81908: pDONR223_MTM1_WT
Purpose: Gateway Donor vector containing MTM1 ,part of the Target Accelerator Plasmid Collection.
Depositing lab: Jesse Boehm & William Hahn & David Root. Depositing organization: Broad Institute. Publication: Systematic Functional Interrogation of Rare Cancer Variants Identifies Oncogenic Alleles. Kim E, Ilic N, Shrestha Y, Zou L, Kamburov A, Zhu C, Yang X, Lubonja R, Tran N, Nguyen C, Lawrence MS, Piccioni F, Bagul M, Doench JG, Chouinard CR, Wu X, Hogstrom L, Natoli T, Tamayo P, Horn H, Corsello SM, Lage K, Root DE, Subramanian A, Golub TR, Getz G, Boehm JS, Hahn WC. Cancer Discov. 2016 Jul;6(7):714-26. doi: 10.1158/2159-8290.CD-16-0160. Epub 2016 May 4. PubMed 27147599.
Backbone
  Vector backbone: pDONR223
  Backbone manufacturer: Invitrogen
  Backbone size w/o insert (bp): 2790
  Vector type: Gateway Entry vector
Growth in bacteria
  Bacterial resistance: Spectinomycin, 50 μg/mL
  Growth temperature: 37°C
  Growth strain: DH5alpha
  Copy number: High Copy
Gene/Insert
  Gene/Insert name: MTM1 (alt name: NM_000252.2)
  Species: H. sapiens (human)
  Mutation: E410K
  Entrez Gene: MTM1 (a.k.a. CNM, MTMX, XLMTM)
  Promoter: None
  Cloning method: Gateway Cloning
  Sequencing primers: 5′ M13pUC-fwd; 3′ M13-Rev
Terms and licenses: Academic/Nonprofit Terms; Industry Terms: Not Available to Industry
Depositor comments: Closed state: stop codon immediately follows insert
How to cite: pDONR223_MTM1_WT was a gift from Jesse Boehm & William Hahn & David Root (Addgene plasmid # 81908 ; http://n2t.net/addgene:81908 ; RRID:Addgene_81908)
