[The description below was written by a language model from this plasmid's Addgene catalogue record and pLannotate feature annotations shown in this document.]
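Description:
pDONR223_MTM1_WT is a Gateway entry clone built on the Invitrogen pDONR223 backbone and belongs to the Target Accelerator Plasmid Collection, a set of cancer-gene constructs. It is propagated in E. coli at high copy from a ColE1/pUC-type origin. Selection is with spectinomycin through the aadA (SmR) aminoglycoside adenylyltransferase gene, which sits downstream of a class 1 integron Pc promoter fragment and a remnant of a gentamicin resistance gene. The sequenced record is about 4.6 kb.

The payload is the human MTM1 open reading frame (myotubularin, reference transcript NM_000252.2). It encodes a lipid phosphatase that dephosphorylates PI3P and PI(3,5)P2 and is implicated in endosomal trafficking. The ORF is flanked on both sides by attL recombination sites. The annotation tool labels both as attL3 in opposite orientations, although a pDONR223 entry clone would normally be expected to carry an attL1/attL2 pair. These sites allow the insert to be moved by LR Clonase reaction into any compatible destination vector. The clone is in the "closed" configuration, with a stop codon directly after the coding sequence, so it is suited to native or N-terminally tagged expression rather than C-terminal fusions.

No promoter drives the insert in this plasmid. The rrnB T1 and T2 terminators upstream insulate the cassette from read-through transcription, and a T7 promoter lies beyond the 3′ att site, pointing back toward the insert. Small lacI and lacZα fragments are backbone remnants.

The record is inconsistent about the allele: the name says wild type, but the mutation field lists E410K. The allele should therefore be confirmed from the sequence before use. The clone serves mainly as a source for making expression constructs for functional studies of MTM1 and its variants.
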