Features (pLannotate 1.2.2; 12 found; start..end, strand, type, name):
    121..213     +  CDS            lacI (fragment): lac repressor; lacI; The lac repressor binds to the lac operator to inhibit transcription in E. coli. This inhibition can be relieved by adding lactose or isopropyl-β-D-thiogalactopyranoside (IPTG).
    268..295     -  terminator     rrnB T2 terminator: transcription terminator T2 from the E. coli rrnB gene
    427..470     +  terminator     rrnB T1 terminator: Escherichia coli rrnB; transcription terminator T1 from the E. coli rrnB gene
    517..553     -  CDS            lacZα (fragment): LacZα fragment of β-galactosidase; lacZ fragment
    570..665     +  protein_bind   attL3: mutant version of attL; recombination site for the Gateway® LR reaction LR Clonase™
    671..2479    +  CDS            MTM1: MTM1_HUMAN - Also known as CG2. Experimental evidence at protein level: Swiss-Prot protein existence level 1. Lipid phosphatase which dephosphorylates phosphatidylinositol 3-monophosphate (PI3P) and phosphatidylinositol 3,5-bisphosphate (PI(3,5)P2) (PubMed:11001925, PubMed:10900271, PubMed:12646134, PubMed:14722070). Has also been shown to dephosphorylate phosphotyrosine- and phosphoserine-containing peptides (PubMed:9537414). Negatively regulates EGFR degradation through regulation of EGFR trafficking from the late endosome to the lysosome (PubMed:14722070). Plays a role in vacuolar formation
   2487..2582    -  protein_bind   attL3: mutant version of attL; recombination site for the Gateway® LR reaction LR Clonase™
   2601..2619    -  promoter       T7 promoter: promoter for bacteriophage T7 RNA polymerase
   2809..2832    +  promoter       Pc promoter (fragment): intI1 (promoter lies within the coding sequence); class 1 integron promoter
   3008..3064    +  CDS            GmR (fragment): gentamycin acetyltransferase; aacC1; confers resistance to gentamycin
   3071..3862    +  CDS            SmR: aminoglycoside adenylyltransferase (Murphy, 1985); aadA; confers resistance to spectinomycin and streptomycin
   3955..4543    +  rep_origin     ori: high-copy-number ColE1/pMB1/pBR322/pUC origin of replication
>Addgene plasmid #81908 | pDONR223_MTM1_WT | addgene full sequence | sequence record 169310 | Addgene NGS Result
CTTTCCTGCGTTATCCCCTGATTCTGTGGATAACCGTATTACCGCCTTTGAGTGAGCTGATACCGCTCGC
CGCAGCCGAACGACCGAGCGCAGCGAGTCAGTGAGCGAGGAAGCGGAAGAGCGCCCAATACGCAAACCGC
CTCTCCCCGCGCGTTGGCCGATTCATTAATGCAGCTGGCACGACAGGTTTCCCGACTGGAAAGCGGGCAG
TGAGCGCAACGCAATTAATACGCGTACCGCTAGCCAGGAAGAGTTTGTAGAAACGCAAAAAGGCCATCCG
TCAGGATGGCCTTCTGCTTAGTTTGATGCCTGGCAGTTTATGGCGGGCGTCCTGCCCGCCACCCTCCGGG
CCGTTGCTTCACAACGTTCAAATCCGCTCCCGGCGGATTTGTCCTACTCAGGAGAGCGTTCACCGACAAA
CAACAGATAAAACGAAAGGCCCAGTCTTCCGACTGAGCCTTTCGTTTTATTTGATGCCTGGCAGTTCCCT
ACTCTCGCGTTAACGCTAGCATGGATGTTTTCCCAGTCACGACGTTGTAAAACGACGGCCAGTCTTAAGC
TCGGGCCCCAAATAATGATTTTATTTTGACTGATAGTGACCTGTTCGTTGCAACAAATTGATGAGCAATG
CTTTTTTATAATGCCAACTTTGTACAAAAAAGTTGGCACCATGGCTTCTGCATCAACTTCTAAATATAAT
TCACACTCCTTGGAGAATGAGTCTATTAAGAGGACGTCTCGAGATGGAGTCAATCGAGATCTCACTGAGG
CTGTTCCTCGACTTCCAGGAGAAACACTAATCACTGACAAAGAAGTTATTTACATATGTCCTTTCAATGG
CCCCATTAAGGGAAGAGTTTACATCACAAATTATCGTCTTTATTTAAGAAGTTTGGAAACGGATTCTTCT
CTAATACTTGATGTTCCTCTGGGTGTGATCTCGAGAATTGAAAAAATGGGAGGCGCGACAAGTAGAGGAG
AAAATTCCTATGGTCTAGATATTACTTGTAAAGACATGAGAAACCTGAGGTTCGCTTTGAAACAGGAAGG
CCACAGCAGAAGAGATATGTTTGAGATCCTCACGAGATACGCGTTTCCCCTGGCTCACAGTCTGCCATTA
TTTGCATTTTTAAATGAAGAAAAGTTTAACGTGGATGGATGGACAGTTTACAATCCAGTGGAAGAATACA
GGAGGCAGGGCTTGCCCAATCACCATTGGAGAATAACTTTTATTAATAAGTGCTATGAGCTCTGTGACAC
TTACCCTGCTCTTTTGGTGGTTCCGTATCGTGCCTCAGATGATGACCTCCGGAGAGTTGCAACTTTTAGG
TCCCGAAATCGAATTCCAGTGCTGTCATGGATTCATCCAGAAAATAAGACGGTCATTGTGCGTTGCAGTC
AGCCTCTTGTCGGTATGAGTGGGAAACGAAATAAAGATGATGAGAAATATCTCGATGTTATCAGGGAGAC
TAATAAACAAATTTCTAAACTCACCATTTATGATGCAAGACCCAGCGTAAATGCAGTGGCCAACAAGGCA
ACAGGAGGAGGATATGAAAGTGATGATGCATATCATAACGCCGAACTTTTCTTCTTAGACATTCATAATA
TTCATGTTATGCGGGAATCTTTAAAAAAAGTGAAGGACATTGTTTATCCTAATGTAGAAGAATCTCATTG
GTTGTCCAGTTTGGAGTCTACTCATTGGTTAGAACATATCAAGCTCGTTTTGACAGGAGCCATTCAAGTA
GCAGACAAAGTTTCTTCAGGGAAGAGTTCAGTGCTTGTGCATTGCAGTGACGGATGGGACAGGACTGCTC
AGCTGACATCCTTGGCCATGCTGATGTTGGATAGCTTCTATAGGAGCATTGAAGGGTTCGAAATACTGGT
ACAAAAAAAATGGATAAGTTTTGGACATAAATTTGCATCTCGAATAGGTCATGGTGATAAAAACCACACC
GATGCTGACCGTTCTCCTATTTTTCTCCAGTTTATTGATTGTGTGTGGCAAATGTCAAAACAGTTCCCTA
CAGCTTTTGAATTCAATGAACAATTTTTGATTATAATTTTGGATCATCTGTATAGTTGCCGATTTGGTAC
TTTCTTATTCAACTGTGAATCTGCTCGAGAAAGACAGAAGGTTACAGAAAGGACTGTTTCTTTATGGTCA
CTGATAAACAGTAATAAAGAAAAATTCAAAAACCCCTTCTATACTAAAGAAATCAATCGAGTTTTATATC
CAGTTGCCAGTATGCGTCACTTGGAACTCTGGGTGAATTACTACATTAGATGGAACCCCAGGATCAAGCA
ACAACAGCCGAATCCAGTGGAGCAGCGTTACATGGAGCTCTTAGCCTTACGCGACGAATACATAAAGCGG
CTTGAGGAACTGCAGCTCGCCAACTCTGCCAAGCTTTCTGATCCCCCAACTTCACCTTCCAGTCCTTCGC
AAATGATGCCCCATGTGCAAACTCACTTCTAGTTGCCAACTTTCTTGTACAAAGTTGGCATTATAAGAAA
GCATTGCTTATCAATTTGTTGCAACGAACAGGTCACTATCAGTCAAAATAAAATCATTATTTGCCATCCA
GCTGATATCCCCTATAGTGAGTCGTATTACATGGTCATAGCTGTTTCCTGGCAGCTCTGGCCCGTGTCTC
AAAATCTCTGATGTTACATTGCACAAGATAAAAATATATCATCATGCCTCCTCTAGACCAGCCAGGACAG
AAATGCCTCGACTTCGCTGCTACCCAAGGTTGCCGGGTGACGCACACCGTGGAAACGGATGAAGGCACGA
ACCCAGTGGACATAAGCCTGTTCGGTTCGTAAGCTGTAATGCAAGTAGCGTATGCGCTCACGCAACTGGT
CCAGAACCTTGACCGAACGCAGCGGTGGTAACGGCGCAGTGGCGGTTTTCATGGCTTGTTATGACTGTTT
TTTTGGGGTACAGTCTATGCCTCGGGCATCCAAGCAGCAAGCGCGTTACGCCGTGGGTCGATGTTTGATG
TTATGGAGCAGCAACGATGTTACGCAGCAGGGCAGTCGCCCTAAAACAAAGTTAAACATTATGAGGGAAG
CGGTGATCGCCGAAGTATCGACTCAACTATCAGAGGTAGTTGGCGTCATCGAGCGCCATCTCGAACCGAC
GTTGCTGGCCGTACATTTGTACGGCTCCGCAGTGGATGGCGGCCTGAAGCCACACAGTGATATTGATTTG
CTGGTTACGGTGACCGTAAGGCTTGATGAAACAACGCGGCGAGCTTTGATCAACGACCTTTTGGAAACTT
CGGCTTCCCCTGGAGAGAGCGAGATTCTCCGCGCTGTAGAAGTCACCATTGTTGTGCACGACGACATCAT
TCCGTGGCGTTATCCAGCTAAGCGCGAACTGCAATTTGGAGAATGGCAGCGCAATGACATTCTTGCAGGT
ATCTTCGAGCCAGCCACGATCGACATTGATCTGGCTATCTTGCTGACAAAAGCAAGAGAACATAGCGTTG
CCTTGGTAGGTCCAGCGGCGGAGGAACTCTTTGATCCGGTTCCTGAACAGGATCTATTTGAGGCGCTAAA
TGAAACCTTAACGCTATGGAACTCGCCGCCCGACTGGGCTGGCGATGAGCGAAATGTAGTGCTTACGTTG
TCCCGCATTTGGTACAGCGCAGTAACCGGCAAAATCGCGCCGAAGGATGTCGCTGCCGACTGGGCAATGG
AGCGCCTGCCGGCCCAGTATCAGCCCGTCATACTTGAAGCTAGACAGGCTTATCTTGGACAAGAAGAAGA
TCGCTTGGCCTCGCGCGCAGATCAGTTGGAAGAATTTGTCCACTACGTGAAAGGCGAGATCACCAAGGTA
GTCGGCAAATAACCCTCGAGCCACCCATGACCAAAATCCCTTAACGTGAGTTACGCGTCGTTCCACTGAG
CGTCAGACCCCGTAGAAAAGATCAAAGGATCTTCTTGAGATCCTTTTTTTCTGCGCGTAATCTGCTGCTT
GCAAACAAAAAAACCACCGCTACCAGCGGTGGTTTGTTTGCCGGATCAAGAGCTACCAACTCTTTTTCCG
AAGGTAACTGGCTTCAGCAGAGCGCAGATACCAAATACTGTTCTTCTAGTGTAGCCGTAGTTAGGCCACC
ACTTCAAGAACTCTGTAGCACCGCCTACATACCTCGCTCTGCTAATCCTGTTACCAGTGGCTGCTGCCAG
TGGCGATAAGTCGTGTCTTACCGGGTTGGACTCAAGACGATAGTTACCGGATAAGGCGCAGCGGTCGGGC
TGAACGGGGGGTTCGTGCACACAGCCCAGCTTGGAGCGAACGACCTACACCGAACTGAGATACCTACAGC
GTGAGCTATGAGAAAGCGCCACGCTTCCCGAAGGGAGAAAGGCGGACAGGTATCCGGTAAGCGGCAGGGT
CGGAACAGGAGAGCGCACGAGGGAGCTTCCAGGGGGAAACGCCTGGTATCTTTATAGTCCTGTCGGGTTT
CGCCACCTCTGACTTGAGCGTCGATTTTTGTGATGCTCGTCAGGGGGGCGGAGCCTATGGAAAAACGCCA
GCAACGCGGCCTTTTTACGGTTCCTGGCCTTTTGCTGGCCTTTTGCTCACATGTT
