>Addgene plasmid #81908 | pDONR223_MTM1_WT | depositor partial sequence | sequence record 155227 | Insert sequence
ATGGCTTCTGCATCAACTTCTAAATATAATTCACACTCCTTGGAGAATGAGTCTATTAAGAGGACGTCTC
GAGATGGAGTCAATCGAGATCTCACTGAGGCTGTTCCTCGACTTCCAGGAGAAACACTAATCACTGACAA
AGAAGTTATTTACATATGTCCTTTCAATGGCCCCATTAAGGGAAGAGTTTACATCACAAATTATCGTCTT
TATTTAAGAAGTTTGGAAACGGATTCTTCTCTAATACTTGATGTTCCTCTGGGTGTGATCTCGAGAATTG
AAAAAATGGGAGGCGCGACAAGTAGAGGAGAAAATTCCTATGGTCTAGATATTACTTGTAAAGACATGAG
AAACCTGAGGTTCGCTTTGAAACAGGAAGGCCACAGCAGAAGAGATATGTTTGAGATCCTCACGAGATAC
GCGTTTCCCCTGGCTCACAGTCTGCCATTATTTGCATTTTTAAATGAAGAAAAGTTTAACGTGGATGGAT
GGACAGTTTACAATCCAGTGGAAGAATACAGGAGGCAGGGCTTGCCCAATCACCATTGGAGAATAACTTT
TATTAATAAGTGCTATGAGCTCTGTGACACTTACCCTGCTCTTTTGGTGGTTCCGTATCGTGCCTCAGAT
GATGACCTCCGGAGAGTTGCAACTTTTAGGTCCCGAAATCGAATTCCAGTGCTGTCATGGATTCATCCAG
AAAATAAGACGGTCATTGTGCGTTGCAGTCAGCCTCTTGTCGGTATGAGTGGGAAACGAAATAAAGATGA
TGAGAAATATCTCGATGTTATCAGGGAGACTAATAAACAAATTTCTAAACTCACCATTTATGATGCAAGA
CCCAGCGTAAATGCAGTGGCCAACAAGGCAACAGGAGGAGGATATGAAAGTGATGATGCATATCATAACG
CCGAACTTTTCTTCTTAGACATTCATAATATTCATGTTATGCGGGAATCTTTAAAAAAAGTGAAGGACAT
TGTTTATCCTAATGTAGAAGAATCTCATTGGTTGTCCAGTTTGGAGTCTACTCATTGGTTAGAACATATC
AAGCTCGTTTTGACAGGAGCCATTCAAGTAGCAGACAAAGTTTCTTCAGGGAAGAGTTCAGTGCTTGTGC
ATTGCAGTGACGGATGGGACAGGACTGCTCAGCTGACATCCTTGGCCATGCTGATGTTGGATAGCTTCTA
TAGGAGCATTGAAGGGTTCGAAATACTGGTACAAAAAAAATGGATAAGTTTTGGACATAAATTTGCATCT
CGAATAGGTCATGGTGATAAAAACCACACCGATGCTGACCGTTCTCCTATTTTTCTCCAGTTTATTGATT
GTGTGTGGCAAATGTCAAAACAGTTCCCTACAGCTTTTGAATTCAATGAACAATTTTTGATTATAATTTT
GGATCATCTGTATAGTTGCCGATTTGGTACTTTCTTATTCAACTGTGAATCTGCTCGAGAAAGACAGAAG
GTTACAGAAAGGACTGTTTCTTTATGGTCACTGATAAACAGTAATAAAGAAAAATTCAAAAACCCCTTCT
ATACTAAAGAAATCAATCGAGTTTTATATCCAGTTGCCAGTATGCGTCACTTGGAACTCTGGGTGAATTA
CTACATTAGATGGAACCCCAGGATCAAGCAACAACAGCCGAATCCAGTGGAGCAGCGTTACATGGAGCTC
TTAGCCTTACGCGACGAATACATAAAGCGGCTTGAGGAACTGCAGCTCGCCAACTCTGCCAAGCTTTCTG
ATCCCCCAACTTCACCTTCCAGTCCTTCGCAAATGATGCCCCATGTGCAAACTCACTTC
